Addgene plasmid #162487: pPBbsr-6080NES(Epac-sensor)
Purpose: hyBRET-Epac, an Epac biosensor based on fluorescence resonance energy transfer (FRET) and those based on bioluminescence energy transfer (BRET)
Depositing lab: Michiyuki Matsuda. Depositing organization: Kyoto University, Graduate School of Biostudies. Publication: Booster, a Red-Shifted Genetically Encoded Forster Resonance Energy Transfer (FRET) Biosensor Compatible with Cyan Fluorescent Protein/Yellow Fluorescent Protein-Based FRET Biosensors and Blue Light-Responsive Optogenetic Tools. Watabe T, Terai K, Sumiyama K, Matsuda M. ACS Sens. 2020 Feb 26. doi: 10.1021/acssensors.9b01941. PubMed 32101394.
Backbone
  Vector backbone: pPB
  Backbone size w/o insert (bp): 6800
  Total vector size (bp): 11368
  Vector type: Mammalian Expression
  Selectable markers: Blasticidin
Growth in bacteria
  Bacterial resistance: Ampicillin, 100 μg/mL
  Growth temperature: 37°C
  Growth strain: DH5alpha
  Copy number: Unknown
Gene/Insert
  Gene/Insert name: Epac-sensor
  Species: H. sapiens (human), Synthetic
  Insert size (bp): 4500
  Entrez Gene: RAPGEF3 (a.k.a. CAMP-GEFI, EPAC, EPAC1, HSU79275, bcm910)
  Promoter: CAG
  Tag / fusion protein: YPet and Turquoise2GL
  Cloning method: Restriction Enzyme; 5′ cloning site EcoRI (not destroyed); 3′ cloning site SalI (not destroyed)
  Sequencing primers: 5′ pCAGGS-5
Terms and licenses: Academic/Nonprofit Terms; Industry Terms: Not Available to Industry
How to cite: pPBbsr-6080NES(Epac-sensor) was a gift from Michiyuki Matsuda (Addgene plasmid # 162487 ; http://n2t.net/addgene:162487 ; RRID:Addgene_162487)
