[The description below was written by a language model from this plasmid's Addgene catalogue record and pLannotate feature annotations shown in this document.]
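Description:
pPBbsr-6080NES(Epac-sensor) is an 11.4 kb mammalian expression plasmid built on the pPB backbone. It carries hyBRET-Epac, a cAMP-responsive biosensor that can be read out by either fluorescence (FRET) or bioluminescence (BRET) energy transfer. In bacteria it is maintained through a high-copy ColE1/pUC-type origin with ampicillin resistance. An f1 origin and remnants of lac/lacZα cloning-vector sequence, flanked by T3 and T7 promoters, are also present. The pPB name suggests a piggyBac transposon vector for stable genomic integration, but the feature table annotates no transposon terminal repeats, so this cannot be confirmed from the record.

Expression is driven by the CAG promoter, annotated as the CMV enhancer, the chicken β-actin promoter and a chimeric β-actin/β-globin intron. The sensor open reading frame runs in order through the yellow acceptor YPet, a fragment of human RAPGEF3 (EPAC1, a cAMP-activated exchange factor for Rap GTPases), a Turquoise-GL-type cyan donor, and Renilla luciferase placed directly after the cyan protein. In sensors of this kind, cAMP binding changes the conformation of the Epac fragment and so alters energy transfer between the cyan and yellow proteins. The fused luciferase can excite the pair chemically from its substrate, which allows a bioluminescent readout without excitation light. The "NES" in the name implies a nuclear export signal for cytoplasmic localisation, although none is annotated.

Downstream, an EMCV IRES links the sensor transcript to bsr, the blasticidin S deaminase gene, and a bGH polyadenylation signal follows. Blasticidin selection therefore enriches for cells expressing the sensor. The construct suits live-cell cAMP imaging in stable lines.
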