Features (pLannotate 1.2.2; 25 found; start..end, strand, type, name):
      1..380     +  enhancer       CMV enhancer: human cytomegalovirus immediate early enhancer
    382..659     +  promoter       chicken β-actin promoter: No description available
    660..1676    +  intron         chimeric intron: chimera between introns from chicken β-actin and rabbit β-globin
   1746..2459    +  CDS            YPet: YPet is a basic (constitutively fluorescent) yellow fluorescent protein published in 2005, derived from Aequorea victoria. It has moderate acid sensitivity.
   2463..4664    +  CDS            RAPGEF3 (fragment): RPGF3_HUMAN - Also known as CGEF1, EPAC, EPAC1. Experimental evidence at protein level: Swiss-Prot protein existence level 1. Guanine nucleotide exchange factor (GEF) for RAP1A and RAP2A small GTPases that is activated by binding cAMP. Through simultaneous binding of PDE3B to RAPGEF3 and PIK3R6 is assembled in a signaling complex in which it activates the PI3K gamma complex and which is involved in angiogenesis. Plays a role in the modulation of the cAMP- induced dynamic control of endothelial barrier function through a pathway that is independent on Rho-mediated signaling. Required for the ac
   4674..5366    +  CDS            Turquoise-GL: Turquoise-GL is a basic (constitutively fluorescent) cyan fluorescent protein published in 2010, derived from Aequorea victoria.
   5364..6290    +  CDS            LUCI_RENRE: Experimental evidence at protein level: Swiss-Prot protein existence level 1. Upon binding the substrate, the enzyme catalyzes an oxygenation, producing a very short-lived hydroperoxide that cyclizes into a dioxetanone structure, which collapses, releasing a CO(2) molecule. The spontaneous breakdown of the dioxetanone releases the energy (about 50 kcal/mole) that is necessary to generate the excited state of the coelenteramide product, which is the singlet form of the monoanion. In vivo the product undergoes the process of nonradiative energy transfer to an accessory protein, a green fluoresce
   6410..6971    +  misc_feature   IRES: internal ribosome entry site (IRES) of the encephalomyocarditis virus (EMCV)
   6980..7399    +  CDS            bsr: BSR_BACCE - Experimental evidence at protein level: Swiss-Prot protein existence level 1. Catalyzes the deamination of the cytosine moiety of the antibiotics blasticidin S, cytomycin and acetylblasticidin S. From Bacillus cereus.
   7448..7672    +  polyA_signal   bGH poly(A) signal: bovine growth hormone polyadenylation signal
   7741..7763    -  protein_bind   lac operator (fragment): The lac repressor binds to the lac operator to inhibit transcription in E. coli. This inhibition can be relieved by adding lactose or isopropyl-β-D-thiogalactopyranoside (IPTG). lac repressor encoded by lacI
   7767..7797    -  promoter       lac promoter: promoter for the E. coli lac operon
   7812..7833    -  protein_bind   CAP binding site: CAP binding activates transcription in the presence of cAMP. E. coli catabolite activator protein
   7846..7885    -  CDS            lacI (fragment): lac repressor; lacI; The lac repressor binds to the lac operator to inhibit transcription in E. coli. This inhibition can be relieved by adding lactose or isopropyl-β-D-thiogalactopyranoside (IPTG).
   8170..8188    -  promoter       T3 promoter: promoter for bacteriophage T3 RNA polymerase
   8231..8253    -  protein_bind   lac operator (fragment): The lac repressor binds to the lac operator to inhibit transcription in E. coli. This inhibition can be relieved by adding lactose or isopropyl-β-D-thiogalactopyranoside (IPTG). lac repressor encoded by lacI
   8257..8287    -  promoter       lac promoter: promoter for the E. coli lac operon
   8302..8323    -  protein_bind   CAP binding site: CAP binding activates transcription in the presence of cAMP. E. coli catabolite activator protein
   8336..8428    -  CDS            lacI (fragment): lac repressor; lacI; The lac repressor binds to the lac operator to inhibit transcription in E. coli. This inhibition can be relieved by adding lactose or isopropyl-β-D-thiogalactopyranoside (IPTG).
   8611..9199    -  rep_origin     ori: high-copy-number ColE1/pMB1/pBR322/pUC origin of replication
   9370..10230   -  CDS            AmpR: β-lactamase; bla; confers resistance to ampicillin, carbenicillin, and related antibiotics
  10231..10335   -  promoter       AmpR promoter: bla
  10388..10816   -  rep_origin     f1 ori (sequence partly withheld): f1 bacteriophage origin of replication; arrow indicates direction of (+) strand synthesis
  10821..10976   -  CDS            lacZα (fragment): LacZα fragment of β-galactosidase; lacZ fragment
  10984..11002   +  promoter       T7 promoter: promoter for bacteriophage T7 RNA polymerase
>Addgene plasmid #162487 | pPBbsr-6080NES(Epac-sensor) | addgene full sequence | sequence record 318642 | Addgene NGS Result
GACATTGATTATTGACTAGTTATTAATAGTAATCAATTACGGGGTCATTAGTTCATAGCCCATATATGGA
GTTCCGCGTTACATAACTTACGGTAAATGGCCCGCCTGGCTGACCGCCCAACGACCCCCGCCCATTGACG
TCAATAATGACGTATGTTCCCATAGTAACGCCAATAGGGACTTTCCATTGACGTCAATGGGTGGAGTATT
TACGGTAAACTGCCCACTTGGCAGTACATCAAGTGTATCATATGCCAAGTACGCCCCCTATTGACGTCAA
TGACGGTAAATGGCCCGCCTGGCATTATGCCCAGTACATGACCTTATGGGACTTTCCTACTTGGCAGTAC
ATCTACGTATTAGTCATCGCTATTACCATGGTCGAGGTGAGCCCCACGTTCTGCTTCACTCTCCCCATCT
CCCCCCCCTCCCCACCCCCAATTTTGTATTTATTTATTTTTTAATTATTTTGTGCAGCGATGGGGGCGGG
GGGGGGGGGGGGGCGCGCGCCAGGCGGGGCGGGGCGGGGCGAGGGGCGGGGCGGGGCGAGGCGGAGAGGT
GCGGCGGCAGCCAATCAGAGCGGCGCGCTCCGAAAGTTTCCTTTTATGGCGAGGCGGCGGCGGCGGCGGC
CCTATAAAAAGCGAAGCGCGCGGCGGGCGGGAGTCGCTGCGCGCTGCCTTCGCCCCGTGCCCCGCTCCGC
CGCCGCCTCGCGCCGCCCGCCCCGGCTCTGACTGACCGCGTTACTCCCACAGGTGAGCGGGCGGGACGGC
CCTTCTCCTCCGGGCTGTAATTAGCGCTTGGTTTAATGACGGCTTGTTTCTTTTCTGTGGCTGCGTGAAA
GCCTTGAGGGGCTCCGGGAGGGCCCTTTGTGCGGGGGGAGCGGCTCGGGGGGTGCGTGCGTGTGTGTGTG
CGTGGGGAGCGCCGCGTGCGGCTCCGCGCTGCCCGGCGGCTGTGAGCGCTGCGGGCGCGGCGCGGGGCTT
TGTGCGCTCCGCAGTGTGCGCGAGGGGAGCGCGGCCGGGGGCGGTGCCCCGCGGTGCGGGGGGGGCTGCG
AGGGGAACAAAGGCTGCGTGCGGGGTGTGTGCGTGGGGGGGTGAGCAGGGGGTGTGGGCGCGTCGGTCGG
GCTGCAACCCCCCCTGCACCCCCCTCCCCGAGTTGCTGAGCACGGCCCGGCTTCGGGTGCGGGGCTCCGT
ACGGGGCGTGGCGCGGGGCTCGCCGTGCCGGGCGGGGGGTGGCGGCAGGTGGGGGTGCCGGGCGGGGCGG
GGCCGCCTCGGGCCGGGGAGGGCTCGGGGGAGGGGCGCGGCGGCCCCCGGAGCGCCGGCGGCTGTCGAGG
CGCGGCGAGCCGCAGCCATTGCCTTTTATGGTAATCGTGCGAGAGGGCGCAGGGACTTCCTTTGTCCCAA
ATCTGTGCGGAGCCGAAATCTGGGAGGCGCCGCCGCACCCCCTCTAGCGGGCGCGGGGCGAAGCGGTGCG
GCGCCGGCAGGAAGGAAATGGGCGGGGAGGGCCTTCGTGCGTCGCCGCGCCGCCGTCCCCTTCTCCCTCT
CCAGCCTCGGGGCTGTCCGCGGGGGGACGGCTGCCTTCGGGGGGGACGGGGCAGGGCGGGGTTCGGCTTC
TGGCGTGTGACCGGCGGCTCTAGAGCCTCTGCTAACCATGTTCATGCCTTCTTCTTTTTCCTACAGCTCC
TGGGCAACGTGCTGGTTATTGTGCTGTCTCATCATTTTGGCAAAGAATTGGGATCCGAATTCGGCATGGT
GAGCAAGGGCGAGGAGCTGTTCACCGGGGTGGTGCCCATCCTGGTCGAGCTGGACGGCGACGTAAACGGC
CACAAGTTCAGCGTGTCCGGCGAGGGCGAGGGCGATGCCACCTACGGCAAGCTGACCCTGAAGCTTCTAT
GCACCACCGGCAAGCTGCCCGTGCCCTGGCCCACCCTCGTGACCACCCTGGGCTACGGCCTGCAGTGCTT
CGCCCGCTACCCCGACCACATGAAGCAGCACGACTTCTTCAAGTCCGCCATGCCCGAAGGCTACGTCCAG
GAGCGCACCATCTTCTTCAAGGACGACGGCAACTACAAGACCCGCGCCGAGGTGAAGTTCGAGGGCGACA
CCCTGGTGAACCGCATCGAGCTGAAGGGCATCGACTTCAAGGAGGACGGCAACATCCTGGGGCACAAGCT
GGAGTACAACTACAACAGCCACAACGTCTATATCACCGCCGACAAGCAGAAGAACGGCATCAAGGCCAAC
TTCAAGATCCGCCACAACATCGAGGACGGCGGCGTGCAGCTCGCCGACCACTACCAGCAGAACACCCCCA
TCGGCGACGGCCCCGTGCTGCTGCCCGACAACCACTACCTGAGCTACCAGTCCGCCCTGTTCAAAGACCC
CAACGAGAAGCGCGATCACATGGTCCTGCTGGAGTTCCTGACCGCCGCCGGGATCACTGAGGGCATGAAC
GAGCTGTACCTCGACCCCGTGGGAACTCATGAGATGGAGGAGGAGTTGGCCGAAGCTGTGGCCCTGCTCT
CCCAGCGGGGGCCTGACGCCCTGCTCACTGTGGCACTTCGAAAGCCCCCAGGTCAGCGCACGGATGAAGA
GCTGGACCTCATCTTTGAGGAGCTGCTGCACATCAAGGCTGTGGCCCACCTCTCCAACTCGGTGAAGCGA
GAATTAGCGGCTGTTCTGCTCTTTGAACCACACAGCAAGGCAGGGACCGTGTTGTTCAGCCAGGGGGACA
AGGGCACTTCGTGGTACATTATCTGGAAGGGATCTGTCAACGTGGTGACCCATGGCAAGGGGCTGGTGAC
CACCCTGCATGAGGGAGATGATTTTGGACAGCTGGCTCTGGTGAATGATGCACCCCGGGCAGCCACCATC
ATCCTGCGAGAAGACAACTGTCATTTCCTGCGTGTGGACAAGCAGGACTTCAACCGTATCATCAAGGATG
TGGAGGCAAAGACCATGCGGCTGGAAGAACATGGCAAAGTGGTGCTGGTGCTGGAGAGAGCCTCTCAGGG
CGCCGGCCCTTCCCGACCCCCAACCCCAGGCAGGAACCGGTATACAGTGATGTCTGGCACCCCAGAGAAG
ATCCTAGAGCTTCTGTTGGAGGCCATGGGACCAGATTCCAGTGCTCATGACCCAACAGAGACATTCCTCA
GCGACTTCCTCCTGACCCACAGGGTCTTCATGCCCAGCGCCCAACTCTGCGCTGCCCTTCTGCACCACTT
CCATGTGGAGCCTGCGGGTGGCAGCGAGCAGGAGCGCAGCACCTACGTCTGCAACAAGAGGCAGCAGATC
TTGCGGCTGGTCAGCCAGTGGGTGGCCCTGTATGGCTCCATGCTCCACACTGACCCTGTGGCCACCAGCT
TCCTCCAGAAACTCTCAGACCTGGTGGGCAGGGACACCCGACTCAGCAACCTGCTGAGGGAGCAGTGGCC
AGAGAGGCGGCGATGCCACAGGTTGGAGAATGGCTGTGGGAATGCATCTCCTCAGATGAAGGCCCGGAAC
TTGCCTGTTTGGCTCCCCAACCAGGACGAGCCCCTTCCTGGCAGCAGCTGTGCCATCCAAGTTGGGGATA
AAGTCCCCTATGACATCTGCCGGCCAGACCACTCAGTGTTGACCCTGCAGCTGCCTGTGACAGCCTCCGT
GAGAGAGGTGATGGCAGCGTTGGCCCAGGAGGATGGCTGGACCAAGGGGCAGGTGCTGGTGAAGGTCAAT
TCTGCAGGTGATGCCATTGGCCTGCAGCCAGATGCCCGTGGTGTGGCCACATCTCTGGGGCTCAATGAGC
GTCTCTTTGTTGTCAACCCACAGGAAGCGCATGAGCTGATCCCACACCCTGACCAGCTGGGGCCCACTGT
GGGCTCTGCTGAGGGGCTGGACCTGGTGAGTGCCAAGGACCTGGCAGGCCAGCTGACGGACCACGACTGG
AGCCTCTTCAACAGTATCCACCAGGTGGAGCTGATCCACTATGTGCTGGGCCCCCAGCATCTGCGGGATG
TCACCACCGCCAACCTGGAGCGCTTCATGCGCCGCTTCAATGAGCTGCAGTACTGGGTGGCCACCGAGCT
GTGTCTCTGCCCCGTGCCCGGCCCCCGGGCCCAGCTGCTCAGGAAGTTCATTAAGCTGGCGGCCCACCTC
AAGGAGCAGAAGAATCTCAATTCCTTCTTTGCCGTCATGTTTGGCCTCAGCAACTCGGCCATCAGCCGCC
TAGCCCACACCTGGGAGCGGCTGCCCCACAAAGTCCGGAAGCTGTACTCCGCCCTCGAGAGGCTGCTGGA
TCCCTCATGGAACCACCGGGTATACCGACTGGCCCTCGCCAAGCTCTCCCCTCCTGTCATCCCCTTCATG
CCCCTTCTTCTCAAAGACATGACCTTCATTCATGAGGGAAACCACACACTAGTGGAGAATCTCATCAACT
TTGAGAAGATGAGAATGATGGCCAGAGCCGCGCGGATGCTGCACCACTGCCGAAGCCACAACCCTGTGCC
TCTCTCACCACTCAGAAGCCGAGTTTCCCACCTCCACGAGGACAGCCAGGTGGCGAGGATTTCCACATGC
TCGGAGCAGTCCCTGAGCACCCGGAGTCCAGCCAGCACCTGGGCTTATGTCCAGCAGCTGAAGGTCATTG
ACAACCAGCGGGAACTCTCCCGCCTCTCCCGAGAGCTGGAGCCAGGCGGCCGCATGGTGAGCAAGGGCGA
GGAGCTGTTCACCGGGGTGGTGCCCATCCTGGTCGAGCTGGACGGCGACGTCAACGGCCACAAGTTCAGC
GTGTCCGGCGAGGGCGAGGGCGATGCCACCTACGGCAAGCTGACCCTGAAGTTCATCTGCACCACCGGCA
AGCTGCCCGTGCCCTGGCCCACCCTCGTGACCACCCTGTCCTGGGGCGTGCAGTGCTTCGCCCGCTACCC
CGACCACATGAAGCAGCACGACTTCTTCAAGTCCGCCATGCCCGAAGGCTACGTCCAGGAGCGCACCATC
TTCTTCAAGGACGACGGCAACTACAAGACCCGCGCCGAGGTGAAGTTCGAGGGCGACACCCTGGTGAACC
GCATCGAGCTGAAGGGCATCGACTTCAAGGAGGACGGCAACATCCTGGGGCACAAGCTGGAGTACAACTA
CTTCAGCGGGAACGTCTATATCACCGCCGACAAGCAGAAGAACGGCATCAAGGCCAACTTCAAGATCCGC
CACAACATCGAGGACGGCGGCGTGCAGCTCGCCGACCACTACCAGCAGAACACCCCCATCGGCGACGGCC
CCGTGCTGCTGCCCGACAACCACTACCTGAGCACCCAGTCCGCCTTAAGCAAAGACCCCAACGAGAAGCG
CGATCACATGGTCCTGCTGGAGTTCTTGACCGCCGCCGGGGGTACCAAGGTGTACGACCCCGAGCAGAGG
AAGAGGATGATCACCGGCCCCCAGTGGTGGGCCAGGTGCAAGCAGATGAACGTGCTGGACAGCTTCATCA
ACTACTACGACAGCGAGAAGCACGCCGAGAACGCCGTGATCTTCCTGCACGGCAACGCCACTAGCAGCTA
CCTGTGGAGGCACGTGGTGCCCCACATCGAGCCCGTGGCCAGGTGCATCATCCCCGATCTGATCGGCATG
GGCAAGAGCGGCAAGAGCGGCAACGGCAGCTACAGGCTGCTGGACCACTACAAGTACCTGACCGCCTGGT
TCGAGCTTCTGAACCTGCCCAAGAAGATCATCTTCGTGGGCCACGACTGGGGCGCCGCCCTGGCCTTCCA
CTACGCCTACGAGCACCAGGACAGGATCAAGGCCATCGTGCACATGGAGAGCGTGGTGGACGTGATCGAG
AGCTGGGACGAGTGGCCAGACATCGAGGAGGACATCGCCCTGATCAAGAGCGAGGAGGGCGAGAAGATGG
TGCTGGAGAACAACTTCTTCGTGGAGACCGTGCTGCCCAGCAAGATCATGAGAAAGCTGGAGCCCGAGGA
GTTCGCCGCCTACCTGGAGCCCTTCAAGGAGAAGGGCGAGGTGAGAAGACCCACCCTGAGCTGGCCCAGA
GAGATCCCCCTGGTGAAGGGCGGCAAGCCCGACGTGGTGCAGATCGTGAGAAACTACAACGCCTACCTGA
GAGCCAGCGACGACCTGCCCAAGCTGTTCATCGAGGGCGACCCCGGCTTCTTCAGCAACGCCATCGTGGA
GGGCGCCAAGAAGTTCCCCAACACCGAGTTCGTGAAGGTGAAGGGCCTGCACTTCCTCCAGGAGGACGCC
CCCGACGAGATGGGCAAGTACATCAAGAGCTTCGTGGAGAGAGTGCTGAAGAACGAGCAGTCTAGACTGC
AGCTGCCTCCTCTGGAACGCCTGACTCTGGATTAAGTCGACGGGCCGCGGTAACAATTGTTAACTAACTT
AAGCTAGCAACGGTTTCCCTCTAGCGGGATCAATTCCGCCCCCCCCCCCTAACGTTACTGGCCGAAGCCG
CTTGGAATAAGGCCGGTGTGCGTTTGTCTATATGTTATTTTCCACCATATTGCCGTCTTTTGGCAATGTG
AGGGCCCGGAAACCTGGCCCTGTCTTCTTGACGAGCATTCCTAGGGGTCTTTCCCCTCTCGCCAAAGGAA
TGCAAGGTCTGTTGAATGTCGTGAAGGAAGCAGTTCCTCTGGAAGCTTCTTGAAGACAAACAACGTCTGT
AGCGACCCTTTGCAGGCAGCGGAACCCCCCACCTGGCGACAGGTGCCTCTGCGGCCAAAAGCCACGTGTA
TAAGATACACCTGCAAAGGCGGCACAACCCCAGTGCCACGTTGTGAGTTGGATAGTTGTGGAAAGAGTCA
AATGGCTCTCCTCAAGCGTATTCAACAAGGGGCTGAAGGATGCCCAGAAGGTACCCCATTGTATGGGATC
TGATCTGGGGCCTCGGTGCACATGCTTTACATGTGTTTAGTCGAGGTTAAAAAAACGTCTAGGCCCCCCG
AACCACGGGGACGTGGTTTTCCTTTGAAAAACACGATAATACCATGGTCATGAAAACATTTAACATTTCT
CAACAAGATCTAGAATTAGTAGAAGTAGCGACAGAGAAGATTACAATGCTTTATGAGGATAATAAACATC
ATGTGGGAGCGGCAATTCGTACGAAAACAGGAGAAATCATTTCGGCAGTACATATTGAAGCGTATATAGG
ACGAGTAACTGTTTGTGCAGAAGCCATTGCGATTGGTAGTGCAGTTTCGAATGGACAAAAGGATTTTGAC
ACGATTGTAGCTGTTAGACACCCTTATTCTGACGAAGTAGATAGAAGTATTCGAGTGGTAAGTCCTTGTG
GTATGTGTAGGGAGTTGATTTCAGACTATGCACCAGATTGTTTTGTGTTAATAGAAATGAATGGCAAGTT
AGTCAAAACTACGATTGAAGAACTCATTCCACTCAAATATACCCGAAATTAAAAGTCGAGATGCATCGAT
GATCTAGAGCTCGCTGATCAGCCTCGACTGTGCCTTCTAGTTGCCAGCCATCTGTTGTTTGCCCCTCCCC
CGTGCCTTCCTTGACCCTGGAAGGTGCCACTCCCACTGTCCTTTCCTAATAAAATGAGGAAATTGCATCG
CATTGTCTGAGTAGGTGTCATTCTATTCTGGGGGGTGGGGTGGGGCAGGACAGCAAGGGGGAGGATTGGG
AAGACAATAGCAGGCATGCTGGGGATGCGGTGGGCTCTATGGCTTCTGAGGCGGAAAGAACCTGCAGCCC
AAGCTTGGCGTAATCATGGTCATAGCTGTTTCCTGTGTGAAATTGTTATCCGCTCACAATTCCACACAAC
ATACGAGCCGGAAGCATAAAGTGTAAAGCCTGGGGTGCCTAATGAGTGAGCTAACTCACATTAATTGCGT
TGCGCTCACTGCCCGCTTTCCAGTCGGGAAACCTGTCGTGCCAGCGGATCTTAAAAGTTTTGTTACTTTA
TAGAAGAAATTTTGAGTTTTTGTTTTTTTTTAATAAATAAATAAACATAAATAAATTGTTTGTTGAATTT
ATTATTAGTATGTAAGTGTAAATATAATAAAACTTAATATCTATTCAAATTAATAAATAAACCTCGATAT
ACAGACCGATAAAACACATGCGTCAATTTTACGCATGATTATCTTTAACGTACGTCACAATATGATTATC
TTTCTAGGGTTAATCTAGTATACGCGTTTAATTAATCCAGCTTTTGTTCCCTTTAGTGAGGGTTAATTGC
GCGCTTGGCGTAATCATGGTCATAGCTGTTTCCTGTGTGAAATTGTTATCCGCTCACAATTCCACACAAC
ATACGAGCCGGAAGCATAAAGTGTAAAGCCTGGGGTGCCTAATGAGTGAGCTAACTCACATTAATTGCGT
TGCGCTCACTGCCCGCTTTCCAGTCGGGAAACCTGTCGTGCCAGCTGCATTAATGAATCGGCCAACGCGC
GGGGAGAGGCGGTTTGCGTATTGGGCGCTCTTCCGCTTCCTCGCTCACTGACTCGCTGCGCTCGGTCGTT
CGGCTGCGGCGAGCGGTATCAGCTCACTCAAAGGCGGTAATACGGTTATCCACAGAATCAGGGGATAACG
CAGGAAAGAACATGTGAGCAAAAGGCCAGCAAAAGGCCAGGAACCGTAAAAAGGCCGCGTTGCTGGCGTT
TTTCCATAGGCTCCGCCCCCCTGACGAGCATCACAAAAATCGACGCTCAAGTCAGAGGTGGCGAAACCCG
ACAGGACTATAAAGATACCAGGCGTTTCCCCCTGGAAGCTCCCTCGTGCGCTCTCCTGTTCCGACCCTGC
CGCTTACCGGATACCTGTCCGCCTTTCTCCCTTCGGGAAGCGTGGCGCTTTCTCATAGCTCACGCTGTAG
GTATCTCAGTTCGGTGTAGGTCGTTCGCTCCAAGCTGGGCTGTGTGCACGAACCCCCCGTTCAGCCCGAC
CGCTGCGCCTTATCCGGTAACTATCGTCTTGAGTCCAACCCGGTAAGACACGACTTATCGCCACTGGCAG
CAGCCACTGGTAACAGGATTAGCAGAGCGAGGTATGTAGGCGGTGCTACAGAGTTCTTGAAGTGGTGGCC
TAACTACGGCTACACTAGAAGAACAGTATTTGGTATCTGCGCTCTGCTGAAGCCAGTTACCTTCGGAAAA
AGAGTTGGTAGCTCTTGATCCGGCAAACAAACCACCGCTGGTAGCGGTGGTTTTTTTGTTTGCAAGCAGC
AGATTACGCGCAGAAAAAAAGGATCTCAAGAAGATCCTTTGATCTTTTCTACGGGGTCTGACGCTCAGTG
GAACGAAAACTCACGTTAAGGGATTTTGGTCATGAGATTATCAAAAAGGATCTTCACCTAGATCCTTTTA
AATTAAAAATGAAGTTTTAAATCAATCTAAAGTATATATGAGTAAACTTGGTCTGACAGTTACCAATGCT
TAATCAGTGAGGCACCTATCTCAGCGATCTGTCTATTTCGTTCATCCATAGTTGCCTGACTCCCCGTCGT
GTAGATAACTACGATACGGGAGGGCTTACCATCTGGCCCCAGTGCTGCAATGATACCGCGAGACCCACGC
TCACCGGCTCCAGATTTATCAGCAATAAACCAGCCAGCCGGAAGGGCCGAGCGCAGAAGTGGTCCTGCAA
CTTTATCCGCCTCCATCCAGTCTATTAATTGTTGCCGGGAAGCTAGAGTAAGTAGTTCGCCAGTTAATAG
TTTGCGCAACGTTGTTGCCATTGCTACAGGCATCGTGGTGTCACGCTCGTCGTTTGGTATGGCTTCATTC
AGCTCCGGTTCCCAACGATCAAGGCGAGTTACATGATCCCCCATGTTGTGCAAAAAAGCGGTTAGCTCCT
TCGGTCCTCCGATCGTTGTCAGAAGTAAGTTGGCCGCAGTGTTATCACTCATGGTTATGGCAGCACTGCA
TAATTCTCTTACTGTCATGCCATCCGTAAGATGCTTTTCTGTGACTGGTGAGTACTCAACCAAGTCATTC
TGAGAATAGTGTATGCGGCGACCGAGTTGCTCTTGCCCGGCGTCAATACGGGATAATACCGCGCCACATA
GCAGAACTTTAAAAGTGCTCATCATTGGAAAACGTTCTTCGGGGCGAAAACTCTCAAGGATCTTACCGCT
GTTGAGATCCAGTTCGATGTAACCCACTCGTGCACCCAACTGATCTTCAGCATCTTTTACTTTCACCAGC
GTTTCTGGGTGAGCAAAAACAGGAAGGCAAAATGCCGCAAAAAAGGGAATAAGGGCGACACGGAAATGTT
GAATACTCATACTCTTCCTTTTTCAATATTATTGAAGCATTTATCAGGGTTATTGTCTCATGAGCGGATA
CATATTTGAATGTATTTAGAAAAATAAACAAATAGGGGTTCCGCGCACATTTCCCCGAAAAGTGCCACCT
AAATTGTAAGCGTTAATATTTTGTTAAAATTCGCGTTAAATTTTTGTTAAATCAGCTCATTTTTTAACCA
ATAGGCCGAAATCGGCAAAATCCCTTATAAATCAAAAGAATAGACCGAGATAGGGT
[37 nt withheld, positions 10487-10523]
AAAGAACGTGGACTCCAACGTCAAAGG
[49 nt withheld, positions 10551-10599]
T
[91 nt withheld, positions 10601-10691]
G
[124 nt withheld, positions 10693-10816]
CCCATTCGCCATTCAGGCTGCGCAACTGTTGGGAAGGGCGATCGGTGCGGGCCTCTTCGCTATTACGCCA
GCTGGCGAAAGGGGGATGTGCTGCAAGGCGATTAAGTTGGGTAACGCCAGGGTTTTCCCAGTCACGACGT
TGTAAAACGACGGCCAGTGAGCGCGCGTAATACGACTCACTATAGGGCGAATTGGGGCGCGCCATTCTAG
ATTAACCCTAGAAAGATAGTCTGCGTAAAATTGACGCATGCATTCTTGAAATATTGCTCTCTCTTTCTAA
ATAGCGCGAATCCGTCGCTGTGCATTTAGGACATCTCAGTCGCCGCTTGGAGCTCCCGTGAGGCGTGCTT
GTCAATGCGGTAAGTGTCACTGATTTTGAACTATAACGACCGCGTGAGTCAAAATGACGCATGATTATCT
TTTACGTGACTTTTAAGATTTAACTCATACGATAATTATATTGTTATTTCATGTTCTACTTACGTGATAA
CTTATTATATATATATTTTCTTGTTATAGATATCAACTAGAATGCTAGCATGGGCCCATCTC
